>Addgene plasmid #126856 | pre_II_CS3_7746_v3 | addgene full sequence | sequence record 250125 | Addgene NGS Result
[106 nt withheld, positions 1-106]
C
[91 nt withheld, positions 108-198]
A
[49 nt withheld, positions 200-248]
CCTTTGACGTTGGAGTCCACGTTCTTT
[37 nt withheld, positions 276-312]
ACCCTATCTCGGTCTATTCTTTTGATTTATAAGGGATTTTGCCGATTTCGGCCTATTGGTTAAAAAATGA
GCTGATTTAACAAAAATTTAACGCGAATTTTAACAAAATATTAACGCTTACAATTTAGGTGGCACTTTTC
GGGGAAATGTGCGCGGAACCCCTATTTGTTTATTTTTCTAAATACATTCAAATATGTATCCGCTCATGAG
ACAATAACCCTGATAAATGCTTCAATAATATTGAAAAAGGAAGAGTATGAGTATTCAACATTTCCGTGTC
GCCCTTATTCCCTTTTTTGCGGCATTTTGCCTTCCTGTTTTTGCTCACCCAGAAACGCTGGTGAAAGTAA
AAGATGCTGAAGATCAGTTGGGTGCACGAGTGGGTTACATCGAACTGGATCTCAACAGCGGTAAGATCCT
TGAGAGTTTTCGCCCCGAAGAACGTTTTCCAATGATGAGCACTTTTAAAGTTCTGCTATGTGGCGCGGTA
TTATCCCGTATTGACGCCGGGCAAGAGCAACTCGGTCGCCGCATACACTATTCTCAGAATGACTTGGTTG
AGTACTCACCAGTCACAGAAAAGCATCTTACGGATGGCATGACAGTAAGAGAATTATGCAGTGCTGCCAT
AACCATGAGTGATAACACTGCGGCCAACTTACTTCTGACAACGATCGGAGGACCGAAGGAGCTAACCGCT
TTTTTGCACAACATGGGGGATCATGTAACTCGCCTTGATCGTTGGGAACCGGAGCTGAATGAAGCCATAC
CAAACGACGAGCGTGACACCACGATGCCTGTAGCAATGGCAACAACGTTGCGCAAACTATTAACTGGCGA
ACTACTTACTCTAGCTTCCCGGCAACAATTAATAGACTGGATGGAGGCGGATAAAGTTGCAGGACCACTT
CTGCGCTCGGCCCTTCCGGCTGGCTGGTTTATTGCTGATAAATCTGGAGCCGGTGAGCGTGGGTCACGCG
GTATCATTGCAGCACTGGGGCCAGATGGTAAGCCCTCCCGTATCGTAGTTATCTACACGACGGGGAGTCA
GGCAACTATGGATGAACGAAATAGACAGATCGCTGAGATAGGTGCCTCACTGATTAAGCATTGGTAACTG
TCAGACCAAGTTTACTCATATATACTTTAGATTGATTTAAAACTTCATTTTTAATTTAAAAGGATCTAGG
TGAAGATCCTTTTTGATAATCTCATGACCAAAATCCCTTAACGTGAGTTTTCGTTCCACTGAGCGTCAGA
CCCCGTAGAAAAGATCAAAGGATCTTCTTGAGATCCTTTTTTTCTGCGCGTAATCTGCTGCTTGCAAACA
AAAAAACCACCGCTACCAGCGGTGGTTTGTTTGCCGGATCAAGAGCTACCAACTCTTTTTCCGAAGGTAA
CTGGCTTCAGCAGAGCGCAGATACCAAATACTGTTCTTCTAGTGTAGCCGTAGTTAGGCCACCACTTCAA
GAACTCTGTAGCACCGCCTACATACCTCGCTCTGCTAATCCTGTTACCAGTGGCTGCTGCCAGTGGCGAT
AAGTCGTGTCTTACCGGGTTGGACTCAAGACGATAGTTACCGGATAAGGCGCAGCGGTCGGGCTGAACGG
GGGGTTCGTGCACACAGCCCAGCTTGGAGCGAACGACCTACACCGAACTGAGATACCTACAGCGTGAGCT
ATGAGAAAGCGCCACGCTTCCCGAAGGGAGAAAGGCGGACAGGTATCCGGTAAGCGGCAGGGTCGGAACA
GGAGAGCGCACGAGGGAGCTTCCAGGGGGAAACGCCTGGTATCTTTATAGTCCTGTCGGGTTTCGCCACC
TCTGACTTGAGCGTCGATTTTTGTGATGCTCGTCAGGGGGGCGGAGCCTATGGAAAAACGCCAGCAACGC
GGCCTTTTTACGGTTCCTGGCCTTTTGCTGGCCTTTTGCTCACCTTAGCAAGAGCCGCACGACGACCAGA
GGCCAGTTATCCAGAGTTAGGATACCTCAATGTGCATCCGCTCGGTTCTAAGGACATTATTTCAGTCCTT
TAAGATCTCCCGTATAGAAGCCTCACGTTAGGGGGCGCCGTGCCTTCACGCCCTCCCATTTAGGAATACC
TTGTCTCCGCCGTCTTTATTCAGTAGCCCTATGCATTACGATGTGGCGCTTCCCCCGCGTGGGCGCAGAA
ATTTACTGAGGCGGATTCGAAACGACTGTGAGGGCAGGATAGGTGAGCAGGCACTGGCACGTAATCAACC
AACGGACTCACCCGTGTGCAGGCCTAAAAACAGCCCTCGAAGGGCACTTGGATATGAATGAACCCACTTG
TTTTGACTCGTGGAGGCGTGGTTTTATTACTGTGCTCAGTTAACGCCGCATGAATTTAGCTCTGATCACC
GTAAGGGTAACTGCACTAGACATGTTGTGGGCATTTAAGTCCTGCAGTATCTTTTTGTTAGGTGGAACGG
CCTAGGGGTACCTTCCGTGAGAAACTCCCAGATGATGCATGTTCGAGTACTTGTGAAATGGATGGTCGCA
TCCCCTCCTCTCACACATTACACTGTCTCGCGCGGGTTGCGTCTTGACCGGTACAAGTTGTGTAACCTTA
CACCTCTAGAAACATTTTAGCAGTCGCTCCAATTGATACCACGACCTCAGCGCGCGTTGGGAGACCGTTG
CCAAACCTAGTTTTCATGTTTTCCTTCAAACGTGCGATATAATTCCTCGCACCTAGCCGCCTAGCTGAGA
AGTGTTATATAGGTCACTTGAAAAGAGTAGGTTCAGCATATGGAACTTGGGGGTTTGTTCGCTATGCGGT
AACGCGTGCCCCTCTGACTTGTCGATGACTCCCGGCGCGGTTTCAATGCGGACATGTAATCGTCGCGAAC
CTTTACTCAGGCTATAAAGCGGCATAACCAGTTGTAACTAACAGAATACAGTTCTCTCTCAACGGCAACT
ACAAAATAGCATACTTGAGACCTACGACAGTAGGGTCGCGTCAACCTGTGCAAGAAAAAGCTAGAAGAGC
TGAATTCTGATAATTACAGACCCATACACCGATTAACCCCGACTTATAGGCGTAAGTGGTGTCCCTTGTA
TGACCCAGGCCATATCTATGCCCCCATATAAACCAGGTCGACTTCCCACTGATCGAACCAATAAGGAATG
ATCGCAGCCCATAAAGTACGGTTCAACGATTGCTGAGCTTCAGTGAGGTTAACAGCGGCTGGTGCCCGTA
CATTGCCTCGTCGATTAGCCTAGTGAGCGTCGACAGGAGCTTTAACTCCTACTTTCATACGCCACCGCAC
AGACTTCATTGACCACGTATCTGAGACTCCTTGTAAACTGACTACTCCAGCTCCATCAACAATCTTGAAG
AAGTTCTATCCGATCACGGTTATCGCGAGTCTTAGCGTAGCCAATGCTGGGCCGTAGCGTCTACTTAACG
GAAAGAAGGGTGAAAGCTGCCACAGAAAATAAATTACTATTTACATTTGTAAGACAAAGTTAGTATGGTT
AAATACTGGCTTAGTCTGCGGGAAACTTAGCCATACGACTTGGTTTGCCTATCGTTACAGCGTACGACCC
GTTCACCAATCGCATTTGCGATGCAGATAACAACTCGGAAGCTGTATGACCTCTCGAGCGTTAGTCGCAG
TTTTAGTAGAGAAAACCCGATAGCCAGGCGTTCAAGCCTATTCCCCATTATGCGTCCGCTATTGACTTCG
CTGGACCCTCGCGGAGTCGGCGACAAATAACATAGAGGATATCGTCACGGGATAGCGCTCTCCATTGGAA
TTGTACATGAGAGTTGGACTGCCGAACGCATGGGTGGAGCAGCCAAGCACCCGGGGACTACGAAGGTTTC
CGCGCATGTGTTACCTTTCAGCCGAAGAGAAGGTCGGTGGATCTCGCTCTTTCGGAGCTCATACTCCTCA
TGCTACAATGTTAAAACGCAAAACCTGACTCAATCTATTGCCCGGTCGTTGGCTCGCATGCTTCCTCCTT
CTGCCCCAATCCGACATGACTGAGATGCGCTTGATAGCAATGACCAAGATAGTCGTCTAGATTCATCTTT
AGCGACGTGACTTAGATTTGCAGAGGAAACGGGGTGACTGTAGATTATGGCAGTTGATATCTCTCCCTGT
TATGGAGTGCGGAGGCTGAGTGCTAATGTTGCCCCGCAAAGCAGTGTCGTTAGAAGTATATATGCAGTGG
CGGTGTTCAATCAGGATCAGCCCGTGCTGATTTCTTTGTTGGGGAGAAATGATATTGGGCGGGCTCAAAC
TTCAACTCCGACGGTCGAATGCCGGGTTCTTCGATTCCTGTTTATTGCGACGCACGCTCTATTTGCTGGA
TTACCTGCATTCACCGAATCGCCTAATATACGTCTAATCACCTGTCAATTTAATCCTGGTATACTATCAT
CCAGGGTGGTCTAAAGTCCCATGAGCCACGATGATTAATTTTGGTATGCACCAAGGGGAGGTGGCTAGCG
ATCCGAGCCGAGCTGCGTCACCGGTTGGAAACACCTGCGCTACCCTCCAGTGGTCGGAATTCGCGTATCA
GCTTGTCCGGGTCTACGTACACGCAAGACAGATTTCATCATACCCCCTGGGGATTCTTAGAGACTATATT
TCGTCCGATGTCCACCAACATAAGCGAGGCTACCTCTTGGAGGAGCATTCTTGTATCCCCCTCATAGAAA
GACCCTGTGACGTCTTAACAATAGGGGCGACCTAGATCCGTTTTCGTATTTGACCTTAGTGGTAACCGCA
GTACAACGGGCCTGAAGATGGTAGTCGAGTGCCAACACCAAAGAGGCTCTAGCCCAGTGTTCGGGCGTCG
TTCTACGGTACGTCCATGACGGCAGCAGCTACCAGATTCCGGCTGCCCATCATGGCATTATAGTTTATGA
AGAGTGAATCGTAGCTAATTCAAGGCAGTAACGTTCATAGCCGACAGCTGACGCTGGGTTGTTTACCCGT
AATTCTTCTCCACTCTGCTTGAGCGGTGAGGACCCCTTAATCTGCTCGACATCCACTTTCCATGTAGGAC
GACAACGCTTGGACAATCCAATAGTTAGATAGCTAGTCGGACTTCTGGCCCGATCTAAACTCAAATCGCG
GGATCTTCTGTCATTCGTACTGATGCCGACCCAATTTCAAAAACGTAGGCGCACCCACAGGCGAGGTACT
TATTTATGTATTGCTCTGTATAAGCCTTCGCCTCGAGTCCTAAGCAGCGCTTTGGCTTCGGTAAGGCCTC
ATCACTTCAGAAACGCCATCCGTCGTAAGCGTGTGTGCCTCCCTAGAATCATAGGCCACTCGCTACTTCG
TGGGGACAGGCCGCGAAATGCTAGACTCATAAGAACATACGGCTCCTAATGGCTGGGACGTCGGTTGTCC
CGAAGTGGCTTGTAGGCTGTGTGTCAAGTCCAGAACCACTCCGGACGGCCAGCAGACGCGGATAATCCCG
GAAATAGGTAGGATTGACGAACCGGATACTAGGATGCCCTACGGGGCGTAGATCTGGCTCCGCTTCTGAC
GAGAGTATCATAATTGGCCTTGTTACATCCTGTAAGTCTAAGCTAAGGCGCCAGGAGATGGGGTAGGTGT
GCTTACTGGTACGCCGATACGGACACGAGCATCCAACAGTACTATACCTAATCTCTTATATTCACATGAT
AACGCACAAACTCGTTATTGTATAGCACGAACAGATATATTGCACGTGATTGGACCGAAAATGACTTTGG
ACGCCAGCTTAAAAGGCGGTTGCTTCAATTCGATGGGTATCTCATCCGAATGGACAGTTGGTAGGCCCCT
TCAGCGATTATACCGCGACATTCTCTGTCCTAGCAGGTCAGGGAATTTTCCCTAAGGGCTCGTATCCACG
CATCAATCGATGCGGACATGGTCAGATTGCATCTGCGTAGGAACAGTTTCGTTGCGGCAAGGAACCGCTT
GCGGATCACACCATATTTGGATCCCCGAGCAAGTCTTCTTGGGTTAGAGGCATACGTAAGAAGCACGCCG
TTTGCGCGACTTTCGAGCCTAACCTGGCAGGGTTTCTTAATTGTTTGATGTACTCTATCTGGAAATTCGT
GATATGCCAGAGCGGCCCGGCCCCGGATTAGTCACACAATCTGAACTTATCCCAGGTAGTGTTTAGCCGT
GTAGGGATATTCGTTTTGTGGTTGTGCTGCGGAAGTTACTACAGCAGGGGACCCGAGGTCCGAACTTTAA
ACTTTTGTCAGTCGGTCAGTATGTAAGCCCACCATGGAGGTCTTCACCTTGCTGCTACGTCATTATCGTG
CCACGTTGAAGCGTTACCTGTTAGGTAACGTAGTTGAGCTGTGGCACGATTTTTTGAACATCCTAGTTGA
GCTGTCACAGAATGTGACGTTGAAGGGATGTTCCGTAACTCAGAACTACCGAGAAGCTATTATTCCGCCA
ACCCCTCGTAGAGTCTGAGGGATCAAGAGACATTTATCGACTCAGTGCGTAATACCGTTCGAAGCGATAG
ATCAATGGTGCTCCGTCAGGACACTATGACTAGAACAGGTATGTCAAACCGATAAGGCAAGCATAGTCAA
CGTGTCATGAGTGACACTTAGGTCCTATAGTGCGACAGACACGCCAAGACCATAGACAATGAGGTGACAA
CTAGATAAGCTCGATCCTTACTTGCGCACACTCCCCCAGCTAACCAAACATCAGATGGACCTGTACACTA
GTCTTTTACCTAGGAGAACCTCGTTTATCTTATTAGCGGGGAGCAACAACGAGCTATAGATGCCACTAGC
GTGGCCCTGCAAGTTATTCGAGATGTCAGGCAACCTCTGTTGCGAGAGCTCGCTGCACCCCACTCACTCC
TGCTTCGTCTTCCAAGGTCCCAAGCCGATCCATGCTCTCAGGGGTGGGTCCGTGTTGCATAAAAGTCTCC
AAAACTCTTAAGGAGAGGCGCGCACGGATATACATCGCGTTTAGGTTATTATGTCCCACGGCATGGCCAA
ATGAGTTCTTGAGTAGCAAAAGGTGCACGAGACCCCGGTGCCTAAGATTTTATACGCTTCATCGGGAATC
ACTGCCCGACAATTGCTTTCGTGTTAATAATTTCGACGTAACGGTGCTGTCTAACATCGAGACTGCAATT
ACCCCGCCAGACCTTTGCACTTCCACACTAATTTGGTCGATCTTTGCTTAACCGGGAACTATGTAGTCTA
TATGAGAATATTGAGCATAAGGTGTCAGCCAGCCTTTATCCTTGAGGCAGATCAGGTCTATTCGCTCAGA
GTAAGATGCTAACACCCAGTAGATGACGACGTTTAATTAGGGCCGAGAGACCAATGTCACG
Features (pLannotate 1.2.2; 4 found; start..end, strand, type, name):
    464..568     +  promoter       AmpR promoter: bla
    569..1429    +  CDS            AmpR: β-lactamase; bla; confers resistance to ampicillin, carbenicillin, and related antibiotics
   1600..2188    +  rep_origin     ori: high-copy-number ColE1/pMB1/pBR322/pUC origin of replication
   7652..438     +  rep_origin     f1 ori (across the origin) (sequence partly withheld): f1 bacteriophage origin of replication; arrow indicates direction of (+) strand synthesis
