[The description below was written by a language model from this plasmid's Addgene catalogue record and pLannotate feature annotations shown in this document.]
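Description:
pre_II_CS3_7746_v3 is a synthetic-biology phagemid built on the pBSSK(+) (pBluescript-type) backbone and designed as a precursor for producing custom single-stranded DNA scaffolds for DNA origami. It is propagated in E. coli as a high-copy plasmid through a ColE1/pUC-type origin and is selected with ampicillin via the bla (β-lactamase) gene driven by its native AmpR promoter. An f1 bacteriophage origin, which spans the numbering origin of the circular record, provides the signal for synthesis and packaging of the (+) strand as circular single-stranded DNA when phage functions are supplied, which is how a phagemid of this kind yields scaffold material.

The payload is a fully synthetic sequence, II_CS3_7746_v3 (also called CS3_cut1), assembled by Gibson cloning. According to the record it gives a 7653-base scaffold belonging to "compatibility group 3" and made by "method II", and it carries two Zn-dependent self-cleaving DNAzyme cassettes. These cassettes are intended to cut the single-stranded product at two positions in the presence of zinc, bisecting it into two scaffolds of 3780 bases each, so that one production run delivers two shorter, design-specific scaffold strands.

The catalogue lists an insert size of 7746 bp, whereas the sequenced record is 7,653 nt in total, matching the stated scaffold length; the record does not explain this difference. The automated annotation identifies only the four backbone elements. The DNAzyme cassettes and the remaining roughly 5.4 kb of designed sequence are unannotated, so their positions cannot be given from the feature table.
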