Addgene plasmid #126856: pre_II_CS3_7746_v3
Purpose: 7653 b scaffold from compatibility group 3, made by method II, containing 2 Zn-dependent self-cleaving DNAzyme cassette for lbisection into 2 3780 b scaffolds
Depositing lab: Hendrik Dietz. Depositing organization: Technische Universitaet Muenchen (TUM). Publication: Custom-Size, Functional, and Durable DNA Origami with Design-Specific Scaffolds. Engelhardt FAS, Praetorius F, Wachauf CH, Bruggenthies G, Kohler F, Kick B, Kadletz KL, Pham PN, Behler KL, Gerling T, Dietz H. ACS Nano. 2019 Apr 22. doi: 10.1021/acsnano.9b01025. PubMed 30990672.
Backbone
  Vector backbone: pBSSK(+)
  Backbone manufacturer: Eurofins
  Vector type: Synthetic Biology
Growth in bacteria
  Bacterial resistance: Ampicillin, 100 μg/mL
  Growth temperature: 37°C
  Growth strain: DH5alpha
  Copy number: High Copy
Gene/Insert
  Gene/Insert name: II_CS3_7746_v3 (alt name: CS3_cut1)
  Species: Synthetic
  Insert size (bp): 7746
  Cloning method: Gibson Cloning
  Sequencing primers: 5′ CAGTGGCGATAAGTCGTGTCGCGATAAGTCGTGTC; 3′ AAGAAAGCGAAAGGAGCGGG
Terms and licenses: Academic/Nonprofit Terms; Industry Terms: Not Available to Industry
How to cite: pre_II_CS3_7746_v3 was a gift from Hendrik Dietz (Addgene plasmid # 126856 ; http://n2t.net/addgene:126856 ; RRID:Addgene_126856)
